>Addgene plasmid #53684 | CDKL3A-c014 | depositor partial sequence | sequence record 83811 | insert sequence
ATGGGCCACCATCATCATCATCATTCTTCTGGTGTAGATCTGGGTACCGAGAACCTGTACTTCCAATCCA
TGGAGATGTATGAAACCCTTGGAAAAGTGGGAGAGGGAAGTTACGGAACAGTCATGAAATGTAAACATAA
GAATACTGGGCAGATAGTGGCCATTAAGATATTTTATGAGAGACCAGAACAATCTGTCAACAAAATTGCG
ATGAGAGAAATAAAGTTTCTAAAGCAATTTCATCACGAAAACCTGGTCAATCTGATTGAAGTTTTTAGAC
AGAAAAAGAAAATTCATTTGGTATTTGAATTTATTGACCACACAGTATTAGATGAGTTACAACATTATTG
TCATGGACTAGAGAGTAAGCGACTTAGAAAATACCTCTTCCAGATCCTTCGAGCAATTGACTATCTTCAC
AGTAATAATATCATTCATCGAGATATAAAACCTGAGAATATTTTAGTATCCCAGTCAGGAATTACTAAGC
TCTGTGATTTTGGTTTTGCACGAACACTAGCAGCTCCTGGGGACATTTATGATGACGAAGTGGCCACACG
CTGGTATAGAGCTCCCGAATTAGTATTAAAAGATACTTCTTATGGAAAACCTGTGGATATCTGGGCTTTG
GGCTGTATGATCATTGAGATGGCCACTGGAAATCCCTATCTTCCTAGTAGTTCTGATTTGGATTTACTCC
ATAAAATTGTTTTGAAAGTGGGCAATTTGTCACCTCACTTGCAGAATATCTTTTCCAAGAGCCCCATTTT
TGCTGGGGTAGTTCTTCCTCAAGTTCAACACCCCAAAAATGCAAGAAAAAAATATCCAAAGCTTAATGGA
TTGTTGGCAGATATAGTTCATGCTTGTTTACAAATTGATCCTGCTGACAGGATATCATCTAGTGATCTTT
TGCATCATGAGTATTTTACTAGAGATGGATTTATTGAAAAATTCATGCCAGAACTGAAAGCTAAATTACT
GCAGGAAGCAAAAGTCAATTCATTAATAAAGCCAAAAGAGAGTTCTAAAGAAAATGAACTCTGACAGTAA
AGGTGGATACGGATCCGAATTCGAGCTCCGTCGACAAGCTT
