>Addgene plasmid #53684 | CDKL3A-c014 | addgene partial sequence | sequence record 97860 | Polyhedrin-F 5'-AAATGATAACCATCTCGC-3'
TGTTTTCGTAACAGTTTTGTAATAAAAAAACCTATAAATATTCCGGATTATTCATACCGTCCCACCATCG
GGCGCGGATCTCGGTCCGAAAACCATGGGCCACCATCATCATCATCATTCTTCTGGTGTAGATCTGGGTA
CCGAGAACCTGTACTTCCAATCCATGGAGATGTATGAAACCCTTGGAAAAGTGGGAGAGGGAAGTTACGG
AACAGTCATGAAATGTAAACATAAGAATACTGGGCAGATAGTGGCCATTAAGATATTTTATGAGAGACCA
GAACAATCTGTCAACAAAATTGCGATGAGAGAAATAAAGTTTCTAAAGCAATTTCATCACGAAAACCTGG
TCAATCTGATTGAAGTTTTTAGACAGAAAAAGAAAATTCATTTGGTATTTGAATTTATTGACCACACAGT
ATTAGATGAGTTACAACATTATTGTCATGGACTAGAGAGTAAGCGACTTAGAAAATACCTCTTCCAGATC
CTTCGAGCAATTGACTATCTTCACAGTAATAATATCATTCATCGAGATATAAAACCTGAGAATATTTTAG
TATCCCAGTCAGGAATTACTAAGCTCTGTGATTTTGGTTTTGCACGAACACTAGCAGCTCCTGGGGACAT
TTATGATGACGAAGTGGCCACACGCTGGTATAGAGCTCCCGAATTAGTATTAAAAGATACTTCTTATGGA
AAACCTGTGGATATCTGGGCTTTGGGCTGTATGATCATTGAGATGGCCACTGGAAATCCCTATC
