>Addgene plasmid #53684 | CDKL3A-c014 | addgene partial sequence | sequence record 97863 | fBac-2 5'-gggaggttttttaaagcaagtaaa-3'
GGCTGATTATGATCCTCTAGTACTTCTCGACAAGCTTGTCGACGGAGCTCGAATTCGGATCCGTATCCAC
CTTTACTGTCAGAGTTCATTTTCTTTAGAACTCTCTTTTGGCTTTATTAATGAATTGACTTTTGCTTCCT
GCAGTAATTTAGCTTTCAGTTCTGGCATGAATTTTTCAATAAATCCATCTCTAGTAAAATACTCATGATG
CAAAAGATCACTAGATGATATCCTGTCAGCAGGATCAATTTGTAAACAAGCATGAACTATATCTGCCAAC
AATCCATTAAGCTTTGGATATTTTTTTCTTGCATTTTTGGGGTGTTGAACTTGAGGAAGAACTACCCCAG
CAAAAATGGGGCTCTTGGAAAAGATATTCTGCAAGTGAGGTGACAAATTGCCCACTTTCAAAACAATTTT
ATGGAGTAAATCCAAATCAGAACTACTAGGAAGATAGGGATTTCCAGTGGCCATCTCAATGATCATACAG
CCCAAAGCCCAGATATCCACAGGTTTTCCATAAGAAGTATCTTTTAATACTAATTCGGGAGCTCTATACC
AGCGTGTGGCCACTTCGTCATCATAAATGTCCCCAGGAGCTGCTAGTGTTCGTGCAAAACCAAAATCACA
GAGCTTAGTAATTCCTGACTGGGATACTAAAATATTCTCAGGTTTTATATCTCGATGAATGATATTATTA
CTGTGAAGATAGTCAATTGCTCGAAGGATCTGGAAGAGGTATTTTCTAAGTCGCTTACTCTCTAGTCCAT
GACAATAATGTTGTAACTCATCTAATACTGTGTGGTCAATAAATTCAAATACCAAATGAATTTTCTTTTT
CTGTCTAAAAACTTCAATCAGATTGACCAGGTTTTCGTGATGAAATTGCTTTAGAAACTTTATTTCTCTC
ATCGCAATTTTGTTGACAGATTGTTCTGGTCTCTCATAAAATATCTTAATGG
