[The description below was written by a language model from this plasmid's Addgene catalogue record.]
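Description:
CDKL3A-c014 is a baculovirus transfer plasmid built on the pFB-LIC-Bse backbone, a ligation-independent-cloning derivative of the Bac-to-Bac style donor vectors. It is maintained in E. coli as a high-copy plasmid under ampicillin selection. In the Bac-to-Bac system, a donor plasmid like this is not used to express protein directly. Instead, its expression cassette is transposed into a baculovirus shuttle genome (bacmid) in a specialised bacterial host, and the recombinant bacmid is then used to generate virus that infects insect cells. The record recommends Sf9 cells for expression. No feature table accompanies the entry, so the replication origin, transposition elements and any further markers on the backbone are not itemised here.

The insert encodes CDKL3A, cloned by ligation-independent cloning downstream of the polyhedrin promoter, a very strong, very late baculoviral promoter that drives high-level protein production in infected insect cells. The protein carries an N-terminal His6 tag followed by a TEV protease cleavage site, which allows immobilised-metal affinity purification and then removal of the tag to leave near-native protein. The record notes that the insert may not be the full open reading frame, which is typical of constructs with boundaries chosen to give a well-behaved, crystallisable fragment. The exact residue boundaries and the source species are not given. The stated purpose is production of recombinant protein for structure determination, and the depositor's comments link the construct to a solved structure from a structural genomics effort.
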