Addgene plasmid #53684: CDKL3A-c014
Purpose: Baculovirus expression for structure determination; may not be full ORF
Depositing lab: Nicola Burgess-Brown. Depositing organization: University of Oxford.
Backbone
  Vector backbone: pFB-LIC-Bse
  Backbone manufacturer: SGC
  Vector type: Baculovirus expression
Growth in bacteria
  Bacterial resistance: Ampicillin, 100 μg/mL
  Growth temperature: 37°C
  Growth strain: Mach1
  Growth instructions: Sf9 cell line is recommended for expression
  Copy number: High Copy
Gene/Insert
  Gene/Insert name: CDKL3A (alt name: gi|7706059)
  Promoter: polyhedrin promoter
  Tag / fusion protein: His6-TEV (N terminal on insert)
  Cloning method: Ligation Independent Cloning
  Sequencing primers: 5′ Polyhedrin forward
Terms and licenses: Academic/Nonprofit Terms; Industry Terms: Not Available to Industry
Depositor comments: Baculovirus transfer vector (Bac-to-bac), N-terminal His-tag, TEV http://www.thesgc.org/structures/3ZDU/
How to cite: CDKL3A-c014 was a gift from Nicola Burgess-Brown (Addgene plasmid # 53684 ; http://n2t.net/addgene:53684 ; RRID:Addgene_53684)
